>Addgene plasmid #82596 | p3E-FRB(KTF)-HA no-pA | depositor full sequence | sequence record 157104 | p3E-FRB(KTF)-HA no-pA sequence 2944 bps
CTTTCCTGCGTTATCCCCTGATTCTGTGGATAACCGTATTACCGCCTTTGAGTGAGCTGATACCGCTCGC
CGCAGCCGAACGACCGAGCGCAGCGAGTCAGTGAGCGAGGAAGCGGAAGAGCGCCCAATACGCAAACCGC
CTCTCCCCGCGCGTTGGCCGATTCATTAATGCAGCTGGCACGACAGGTTTCCCGACTGGAAAGCGGGCAG
TGAGCGCAACGCAATTAATACGCGTACCGCTAGCCAGGAAGAGTTTGTAGAAACGCAAAAAGGCCATCCG
TCAGGATGGCCTTCTGCTTAGTTTGATGCCTGGCAGTTTATGGCGGGCGTCCTGCCCGCCACCCTCCGGG
CCGTTGCTTCACAACGTTCAAATCCGCTCCCGGCGGATTTGTCCTACTCAGGAGAGCGTTCACCGACAAA
CAACAGATAAAACGAAAGGCCCAGTCTTCCGACTGAGCCTTTCGTTTTATTTGATGCCTGGCAGTTCCCT
ACTCTCGCGTTAACGCTAGCATGGATGTTTTCCCAGTCACGACGTTGTAAAACGACGGCCAGTCTTAAGC
TCGGGCCCTGCAGCTCTAGAGCTCGAATTCTACAGGTCACTAATACCATCTAAGTAGTTGGTTCATAGTG
ACTGCATATGTTGTGTTTTACAGTATTATGTAGTCTGTTTTTTATGCAAAATCTAATTTAATATATTGAT
ATTTATATCATTTTACGTTTCTCGTTCAACTTTCTTGTACAAAGTGGCGTGGCATGAAGGCCTGGAAGAG
GCATCTCGTTTGTACTTTGGGGAAAGGAACGTGAAAGGCATGTTTGAGGTGCTGGAGCCCTTGCATGCTA
TGATGGAACGGGGCCCCCAGACTCTGAAGGAAACATCCTTTAATCAGGCCTATGGTCGAGATTTAATGGA
GGCCCAAGAGTGGTGCAGGAAGTACATGAAATCAGGGAATGTCAAGGACCTCACCCAAGCCTTCGACCTC
TATTATCATGTGTTCCGACGAATCTCAAAGCAGGTCGACTATCCGTACGACGTACCAGACTACGCAGCAT
AGCAACTTTATTATACAAAGTTGGCATTATAAAAAAGCATTGCTTATCAATTTGTTGCAACGAACAGGTC
ACTATCAGTCAAAATAAAATCATTATTTGGAGCTCCATGGTAGCGTTAACGCGGCCGCGATATCCCCTAT
AGTGAGTCGTATTACATGGTCATAGCTGTTTCCTGGCAGCTCTGGCCCGTGTCTCAAAATCTCTGATGTT
ACATTGCACAAGATAAAAATATATCATCATGAACAATAAAACTGTCTGCTTACATAAACAGTAATACAAG
GGGTGTTATGAGCCATATTCAACGGGAAACGTCGAGGCCGCGATTAAATTCCAACATGGATGCTGATTTA
TATGGGTATAAATGGGCTCGCGATAATGTCGGGCAATCAGGTGCGACAATCTATCGCTTGTATGGGAAGC
CCGATGCGCCAGAGTTGTTTCTGAAACATGGCAAAGGTAGCGTTGCCAATGATGTTACAGATGAGATGGT
CAGACTAAACTGGCTGACGGAATTTATGCCTCTTCCGACCATCAAGCATTTTATCCGTACTCCTGATGAT
GCATGGTTACTCACCACTGCGATCCCCGGAAAAACAGCATTCCAGGTATTAGAAGAATATCCTGATTCAG
GTGAAAATATTGTTGATGCGCTGGCAGTGTTCCTGCGCCGGTTGCATTCGATTCCTGTTTGTAATTGTCC
TTTTAACAGCGATCGCGTATTTCGTCTCGCTCAGGCGCAATCACGAATGAATAACGGTTTGGTTGATGCG
AGTGATTTTGATGACGAGCGTAATGGCTGGCCTGTTGAACAAGTCTGGAAAGAAATGCATAAACTTTTGC
CATTCTCACCGGATTCAGTCGTCACTCATGGTGATTTCTCACTTGATAACCTTATTTTTGACGAGGGGAA
ATTAATAGGTTGTATTGATGTTGGACGAGTCGGAATCGCAGACCGATACCAGGATCTTGCCATCCTATGG
AACTGCCTCGGTGAGTTTTCTCCTTCATTACAGAAACGGCTTTTTCAAAAATATGGTATTGATAATCCTG
ATATGAATAAATTGCAGTTTCATTTGATGCTCGATGAGTTTTTCTAATCAGAATTGGTTAATTGGTTGTA
ACACTGGCAGAGCATTACGCTGACTTGACGGGACGGCGCAAGCTCATGACCAAAATCCCTTAACGTGAGT
TACGCGTCGTTCCACTGAGCGTCAGACCCCGTAGAAAAGATCAAAGGATCTTCTTGAGATCCTTTTTTTC
TGCGCGTAATCTGCTGCTTGCAAACAAAAAAACCACCGCTACCAGCGGTGGTTTGTTTGCCGGATCAAGA
GCTACCAACTCTTTTTCCGAAGGTAACTGGCTTCAGCAGAGCGCAGATACCAAATACTGTCCTTCTAGTG
TAGCCGTAGTTAGGCCACCACTTCAAGAACTCTGTAGCACCGCCTACATACCTCGCTCTGCTAATCCTGT
TACCAGTGGCTGCTGCCAGTGGCGATAAGTCGTGTCTTACCGGGTTGGACTCAAGACGATAGTTACCGGA
TAAGGCGCAGCGGTCGGGCTGAACGGGGGGTTCGTGCACACAGCCCAGCTTGGAGCGAACGACCTACACC
GAACTGAGATACCTACAGCGTGAGCATTGAGAAAGCGCCACGCTTCCCGAAGGGAGAAAGGCGGACAGGT
ATCCGGTAAGCGGCAGGGTCGGAACAGGAGAGCGCACGAGGGAGCTTCCAGGGGGAAACGCCTGGTATCT
TTATAGTCCTGTCGGGTTTCGCCACCTCTGACTTGAGCGTCGATTTTTGTGATGCTCGTCAGGGGGGCGG
AGCCTATGGAAAAACGCCAGCAACGCGGCCTTTTTACGGTTCCTGGCCTTTTGCTGGCCTTTTGCTCACA
TGTT
Features (pLannotate 1.2.2; 11 found; start..end, strand, type, name):
    121..213     +  CDS            lacI (fragment): lac repressor; lacI; The lac repressor binds to the lac operator to inhibit transcription in E. coli. This inhibition can be relieved by adding lactose or isopropyl-β-D-thiogalactopyranoside (IPTG).
    268..295     -  terminator     rrnB T2 terminator: transcription terminator T2 from the E. coli rrnB gene
    427..470     +  terminator     rrnB T1 terminator: Escherichia coli rrnB; transcription terminator T1 from the E. coli rrnB gene
    517..553     -  CDS            lacZα (fragment): LacZα fragment of β-galactosidase; lacZ fragment
    624..747     -  protein_bind   attR2: mutant version of attR; recombination site for the Gateway® LR reaction LR Clonase™
    749..1010    +  CDS            FRB (fragment): FKBP-rapamycin binding domain of human FRAP
   1053..1073    -  protein_bind   attB3: mutant version of attB; core recombination site for the Gateway® BP reaction BP Clonase™
   1064..1149    -  protein_bind   attL1 (fragment): mutant version of attL; recombination site for the Gateway® LR reaction LR Clonase™
   1186..1204    -  promoter       T7 promoter: promoter for bacteriophage T7 RNA polymerase
   1338..2147    +  CDS            KanR: aminoglycoside phosphotransferase; aph(3')-Ia; confers resistance to kanamycin in bacteria or G418 (Geneticin®) in eukaryotes
   2294..2882    +  rep_origin     ori: high-copy-number ColE1/pMB1/pBR322/pUC origin of replication
