[The description below was written by a language model from this plasmid's Addgene catalogue record and pLannotate feature annotations shown in this document.]
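Description:
p3E-FRB(KTF)-HA no-pA is a 2,944 bp MultiSite Gateway 3' entry clone built by BP recombination into the pDONR P2R-P3 donor backbone. It is a bacterial cloning intermediate rather than an expression plasmid. It is maintained in E. coli at high copy through a ColE1/pUC-type origin and selected with kanamycin via the aph(3')-Ia KanR gene. The backbone also carries the rrnB T1 and T2 transcription terminators upstream of the recombination cassette, which insulate the insert from read-through transcription. M13 primer sites and a T7 promoter flank the cassette, and short lacI and lacZα fragments are annotated as backbone remnants.

The 333 bp insert encodes the FKBP-rapamycin binding (FRB) domain of human FRAP/mTOR carrying the W2101F substitution, which gives the "KTF" variant. An HA epitope tag is fused to its C-terminus. The automated annotation detects the FRB coding region but does not label the HA tag. The insert lies between an attR2 site and a site annotated as an attB3 core plus a partial attL. This corresponds to the attL3 junction expected for a 3' entry clone. The cassette has no promoter and, as the name indicates, no polyadenylation signal, so both must be supplied by the other components of the final assembly.

In an LR reaction with compatible 5' and middle entry clones and a destination vector, the module is appended in frame to the C-terminus of a protein of interest. The resulting fusion can be detected through HA and dimerized with FKBP-tagged partners on addition of rapamycin or a rapalog. The plasmid belongs to a toolkit for assembling vertebrate expression constructs.
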