Addgene plasmid #82596: p3E-FRB(KTF)-HA no-pA
Purpose: 3' entry vector containing HA epitope tag fused to C-terminus of FRB mutant (W2101F) without pA for rapamycin/rapalog induced dimerization
Depositing lab: Kryn Stankunas. Depositing organization: University of Oregon. Publication: A MultiSite Gateway Toolkit for Rapid Cloning of Vertebrate Expression Constructs with Diverse Research Applications. Fowler DK, Stewart S, Seredick S, Eisen JS, Stankunas K, Washbourne P. PLoS One. 2016 Aug 8;11(8):e0159277. doi: 10.1371/journal.pone.0159277. eCollection 2016. PONE-D-16-19476 PubMed 27500400.
Backbone
  Vector backbone: pDONR P2R-P3
  Backbone manufacturer: Invitrogen
  Total vector size (bp): 2944
Growth in bacteria
  Bacterial resistance: Kanamycin, 50 μg/mL
  Growth temperature: 37°C
  Growth strain: DH5alpha
  Copy number: High Copy
Gene/Insert
  Gene/Insert name: FRB-HA (no pA)
  Insert size (bp): 333
  Mutation: W2101F
  Promoter: None
  Cloning method: Gateway Cloning
  Sequencing primers: 5′ M13F; 3′ M13R
Terms and licenses: Academic/Nonprofit Terms; Industry Terms: Not Available to Industry
How to cite: p3E-FRB(KTF)-HA no-pA was a gift from Kryn Stankunas (Addgene plasmid # 82596 ; http://n2t.net/addgene:82596 ; RRID:Addgene_82596)
