>Addgene plasmid #82596 | p3E-FRB(KTF)-HA no-pA | addgene partial sequence | sequence record 161280 | M13-F20 5'-TGTAAAACGACGGCCAGT-3'
GAGCTCGAATTCTACAGGTCACTAATACCATCTAAGTAGTTGGTTCATAGTGACTGCATATGTTGTGTTT
TACAGTATTATGTAGTCTGTTTTTTATGCAAAATCTAATTTAATATATTGATATTTATATCATTTTACGT
TTCTCGTTCAACTTTCTTGTACAAAGTGGCGTGGCATGAAGGCCTGGAAGAGGCATCTCGTTTGTACTTT
GGGGAAAGGAACGTGAAAGGCATGTTTGAGGTGCTGGAGCCCTTGCATGCTATGATGGAACGGGGCCCCC
AGACTCTGAAGGAAACATCCTTTAATCAGGCCTATGGTCGAGATTTAATGGAGGCCCAAGAGTGGTGCAG
GAAGTACATGAAATCAGGGAATGTCAAGGACCTCACCCAAGCCTTCGACCTCTATTATCATGTGTTCCGA
CGAATCTCAAAGCAGGTCGACTATCCGTACGACGTACCAGACTACGCAGCATAGCAACTTTATTATACAA
AGTTGGCATTATAAAAAAGCATTGCTTATCAATTTGTTGCAACGAACAGGTCACTATCAGTCAAAATAAA
ATCATTATTTGGAGCTCCATGGTAGCGTTAACGCGGCCGCGATATCCCCTATAGTGAGTCGTATTACATG
GTCATAGCTGTTTCCTGGCAGCTCTGGCCCGTGTCTCAAAATCTCTGATGTTACATTGCACAAGATAAAA
ATATATCATCATGAACAATAAAACTGTCTGCTTACATAAACAGTAATACAAGGGGTGTTATGAGCCATAT
TCAACGGGAAACGTCGAGGCCGCGATTAAATTCCAACATGGATGCTGATTTATATGGGTATAA
