>Addgene plasmid #82596 | p3E-FRB(KTF)-HA no-pA | addgene partial sequence | sequence record 161281 | M13-Rev 5'-CAGGAAACAGCTATGACC-3'
CGCGGCCGCGTTAACGCTACCATGGAGCTCCAAATAATGATTTTATTTTGACTGATAGTGACCTGTTCGT
TGCAACAAATTGATAAGCAATGCTTTTTTATAATGCCAACTTTGTATAATAAAGTTGCTATGCTGCGTAG
TCTGGTACGTCGTACGGATAGTCGACCTGCTTTGAGATTCGTCGGAACACATGATAATAGAGGTCGAAGG
CTTGGGTGAGGTCCTTGACATTCCCTGATTTCATGTACTTCCTGCACCACTCTTGGGCCTCCATTAAATC
TCGACCATAGGCCTGATTAAAGGATGTTTCCTTCAGAGTCTGGGGGCCCCGTTCCATCATAGCATGCAAG
GGCTCCAGCACCTCAAACATGCCTTTCACGTTCCTTTCCCCAAAGTACAAACGAGATGCCTCTTCCAGGC
CTTCATGCCACGCCACTTTGTACAAGAAAGTTGAACGAGAAACGTAAAATGATATAAATATCAATATATT
AAATTAGATTTTGCATAAAAAACAGACTACATAATACTGTAAAACACAACATATGCAGTCACTATGAACC
AACTACTTAGATGGTATTAGTGACCTGTAGAATTCGAGCTCTAGAGCTGCAGGGCCCGAGCTTAAGACTG
GCCGTCGTTTTACAACGTCGTGACTGGGAAAACATCCATGCTAGCGTTAACGCGAGAGTAGGGAACTGCC
AGGCATCAAATAAAACGAAAGGCTCAGTCGGAAGACTGGGCCTTTCGTTTTATCTGTTGTTTGTCGGTGA
